>Addgene plasmid #176119 | SspB-iRFP-DHPH1-TRIO | addgene full sequence | sequence record 346321 | Addgene NGS Result
TAGTTATTAATAGTAATCAATTACGGGGTCATTAGTTCATAGCCCATATATGGAGTTCCGCGTTACATAA
CTTACGGTAAATGGCCCGCCTGGCTGACCGCCCAACGACCCCCGCCCATTGACGTCAATAATGACGTATG
TTCCCATAGTAACGCCAATAGGGACTTTCCATTGACGTCAATGGGTGGAGTATTTACGGTAAACTGCCCA
CTTGGCAGTACATCAAGTGTATCATATGCCAAGTACGCCCCCTATTGACGTCAATGACGGTAAATGGCCC
GCCTGGCATTATGCCCAGTACATGACCTTATGGGACTTTCCTACTTGGCAGTACATCTACGTATTAGTCA
TCGCTATTACCATGGTGATGCGGTTTTGGCAGTACATCAATGGGCGTGGATAGCGGTTTGACTCACGGGG
ATTTCCAAGTCTCCACCCCATTGACGTCAATGGGAGTTTGTTTTGGCACCAAAATCAACGGGACTTTCCA
AAATGTCGTAACAACTCCGCCCCATTGACGCAAATGGGCGGTAGGCGTGTACGGTGGGAGGTCTATATAA
GCAGAGCTGGTTTAGTGAACCGTCAGATCCGCTAGCCACCATGAGCTCCCCGAAACGCCCTAAGCTGCTG
CGTGAATATTACGATTGGCTGGTTGATAACAGCTTTACCCCATATCTGGTGGTGGATGCCACATACCTGG
GCGTGAACGTGCCCGTGGAGTATGTGAAAGACGGTCAGATCGTGCTGAATCTGTCTGCAAGTGCGACCGG
CAACCTGCAACTGACAAATGATTTTATCCAGTTCAACGCCCGCTTTAAGGGCGTGTCTCGTGAACTGTAT
ATCCCGATGGGTGCCGCTCTGGCCATTTACGCTCGCGAGAACGGCGATGGTGTGATGTTCGAACCAGAAG
AAATCTATGACGAGCTGAATATTGGTAGTGGACCGGTCGCCACCATGGCGCGTAAGGTCGATCTCACCTC
CTGCGATCGCGAGCCGATCCACATCCCCGGCAGCATTCAGCCGTGCGGCTGCCTGCTAGCCTGCGACGCG
CAGGCGGTGCGGATCACGCGCATTACGGAAAATGCCGGCGCGTTCTTTGGACGCGAAACTCCGCGGGTCG
GTGAGCTACTCGCCGATTACTTCGGCGAGACCGAAGCCCATGCGCTGCGCAACGCACTGGCGCAGTCCTC
CGATCCAAAGCGACCGGCGCTGATCTTCGGTTGGCGCGACGGCCTGACCGGCCGCACCTTCGACATCTCA
CTGCATCGCCATGACGGTACATCGATCATCGAGTTCGAGCCTGCGGCGGCCGAACAGGCCGACAATCCGC
TGCGGCTGACGCGGCAGATCATCGCGCGCACCAAAGAACTGAAGTCGCTCGAAGAGATGGCCGCACGGGT
GCCGCGCTATCTGCAGGCGATGCTCGGCTATCACCGCGTGATGTTGTACCGCTTCGCGGACGACGGCTCC
GGGATGGTGATCGGCGAGGCGAAGCGCAGCGACCTCGAGAGCTTTCTCGGTCAGCACTTTCCGGCGTCGC
TGGTCCCGCAGCAGGCGCGGCTACTGTACTTGAAGAACGCGATCCGCGTGGTCTCGGATTCGCGCGGCAT
CAGCAGCCGGATCGTGCCCGAGCACGACGCCTCCGGCGCCGCGCTCGATCTGTCGTTCGCGCACCTGCGC
AGCATCTCGCCCTGCCATCTCGAATTTCTGCGGAACATGGGCGTCAGCGCCTCGATGTCGCTGTCGATCA
TCATTGACGGCACGCTATGGGGATTGATCATCTGTCATCATTACGAGCCGCGTGCCGTGCCGATGGCGCA
GCGCGTCGCGGCCGAAATGTTCGCCGACTTCTTATCGCTGCACTTCACCGCCGCCCACCACCAACGCGTG
TACAAGTCCGGACTCAGATCTCGAGCTAGGAAAGAGTTCATAATGGCTGAGCTCATTCAAACTGAAAAGG
CTTATGTAAGAGACCTCCGGGAATGTATGGATACGTACCTGTGGGAAATGACCAGTGGCGTGGAAGAGAT
TCCACCTGGCATTGTAAACAAAGAACTCATCATCTTCGGAAACATGCAAGAAATCTACGAATTTCATAAT
AACATATTCCTAAAGGAGCTGGAAAAATATGAACAGTTGCCAGAGGATGTTGGACATTGTTTTGTTACTT
GGGCAGACAAGTTTCAGATGTATGTCACATATTGCAAAAATAAGCCTGATTCTACTCAGCTGATATTGGA
ACATGCAGGGTCCTATTTTGACGAGATACAGCAGCGACATGGATTAGCCAATTCCATTTCTTCCTACCTT
ATTAAACCAGTTCAGCGAATAACGAAGTATCAGCTCCTTTTAAAAGAGCTGCTGACGTGCTGTGAGGAAG
GAAAGGGAGAGATTAAAGATGGCCTGGAGGTGATGCTCAGCGTGCCGAAGCGAGCCAATGACGCCATGCA
CCTCAGCATGCTGGAAGGGTTTGATGAAAACATTGAGTCTCAGGGAGAACTCATCCTACAGGAATCCTTC
CAAGTGTGGGACCCAAAAACCTTAATTCGAAAGGGTCGAGAACGGCATCTCTTCCTTTTTGAAATGTCCT
TAGTATTTAGTAAAGAAGTGAAAGATTCCAGTGGGAGAAGCAAGTACCTTTATAAAAGCAAATTGTTTAC
CTCAGAGTTGGGTGTCACAGAACATGTTGAAGGAGACCCTTGCAAATTTGCACTGTGGGTGGGGAGAACA
CCAACTTCAGATAATAAAATTGTCCTTAAGGCTTCCAGCATAGAGAACAAGCAGGACTGGATAAAGCATA
TCCGCGAAGTCATCCAGGAGCGGACGATCCACCTGAAGGGAGCCCTGAAGGAGCCCATTCACATCCCTAA
GACCGCTCCCGCCACAAGACAGAAGGGAAGGAGGGATGGAGAGGATCTGGACAGCCAAGGAGACGGCAGC
AGCCAGCCTGATACGATTTCCATCGCCTCACGGACGTCTCAGAACACGCTGGACAGCGATAAGCTCTCTG
GTGGCTGTGAGCTGACAGTGGTGATCCATGACTTCACCGCTTGCAACAGCAACGAGCTGACCATCCGACG
GGGCCAGACCGTGGAAGTTCTGGAGCGGCCGCATGACAAGCCTGACTGGTGTCTGGTGCGGACCACTGAC
CGCTCCCCAGCGGCAGAAGGCCTGGTCCCCTGTGGTTCACTGTGCATCGCCCACTCCAGAAGTAGCATGG
AAATGGAGGGCATCTTCAACCACAAAGACTCGCTCTCCGTCTCCAGCAATGACGCCTAGGAATTCTGCAG
TCGACGGTACCGCGGGCCCGGGATCCACCGGATCTAGATAACTGATCATAATCAGCCATACCACATTTGT
AGAGGTTTTACTTGCTTTAAAAAACCTCCCACACCTCCCCCTGAACCTGAAACATAAAATGAATGCAATT
GTTGTTGTTAACTTGTTTATTGCAGCTTATAATGGTTACAAATAAAGCAATAGCATCACAAATTTCACAA
ATAAAGCATTTTTTTCACTGCATTCTAGTTGTGGTTTGTCCAAACTCATCAATGTATCTTAAGGCGTAAA
TTGTAAGCGTTAATATTTTGTTAAAATTCGCGTTAAATTTTTGTTAAATCAGCTCATTTTTTAACCAATA
GGCCGAAATCGGCAAAATCCCTTATAAATCAAAAGAATAGACCGAGATAGGGT
[37 nt withheld, positions 3694-3730]
AAAGAACGTGGACTCCAACGTCAAAGG
[49 nt withheld, positions 3758-3806]
T
[91 nt withheld, positions 3808-3898]
G
[124 nt withheld, positions 3900-4023]
CAGGTGGCACTTTTCGGGGAAATGTGCGCGGAACCCCTATTTGTTTATTTTTCTAAATACATTCAAATAT
GTATCCGCTCATGAGACAATAACCCTGATAAATGCTTCAATAATATTGAAAAAGGAAGAGTCCTGAGGCG
GAAAGAACCAGCTGTGGAATGTGTGTCAGTTAGGGTGTGGAAAGTCCCCAGGCTCCCCAGCAGGCAGAAG
TATGCAAAGCATGCATCTCAATTAGTCAGCAACCAGGTGTGGAAAGTCCCCAGGCTCCCCAGCAGGCAGA
AGTATGCAAAGCATGCATCTCAATTAGTCAGCAACCATAGTCCCGCCCCTAACTCCGCCCATCCCGCCCC
TAACTCCGCCCAGTTCCGCCCATTCTCCGCCCCATGGCTGACTAATTTTTTTTATTTATGCAGAGGCCGA
GGCCGCCTCGGCCTCTGAGCTATTCCAGAAGTAGTGAGGAGGCTTTTTTGGAGGCCTAGGCTTTTGCAAA
GATCGATCAAGAGACAGGATGAGGATCGTTTCGCATGATTGAACAAGATGGATTGCACGCAGGTTCTCCG
GCCGCTTGGGTGGAGAGGCTATTCGGCTATGACTGGGCACAACAGACAATCGGCTGCTCTGATGCCGCCG
TGTTCCGGCTGTCAGCGCAGGGGCGCCCGGTTCTTTTTGTCAAGACCGACCTGTCCGGTGCCCTGAATGA
ACTGCAAGACGAGGCAGCGCGGCTATCGTGGCTGGCCACGACGGGCGTTCCTTGCGCAGCTGTGCTCGAC
GTTGTCACTGAAGCGGGAAGGGACTGGCTGCTATTGGGCGAAGTGCCGGGGCAGGATCTCCTGTCATCTC
ACCTTGCTCCTGCCGAGAAAGTATCCATCATGGCTGATGCAATGCGGCGGCTGCATACGCTTGATCCGGC
TACCTGCCCATTCGACCACCAAGCGAAACATCGCATCGAGCGAGCACGTACTCGGATGGAAGCCGGTCTT
GTCGATCAGGATGATCTGGACGAAGAGCATCAGGGGCTCGCGCCAGCCGAACTGTTCGCCAGGCTCAAGG
CGAGCATGCCCGACGGCGAGGATCTCGTCGTGACCCATGGCGATGCCTGCTTGCCGAATATCATGGTGGA
AAATGGCCGCTTTTCTGGATTCATCGACTGTGGCCGGCTGGGTGTGGCGGACCGCTATCAGGACATAGCG
TTGGCTACCCGTGATATTGCTGAAGAGCTTGGCGGCGAATGGGCTGACCGCTTCCTCGTGCTTTACGGTA
TCGCCGCTCCCGATTCGCAGCGCATCGCCTTCTATCGCCTTCTTGACGAGTTCTTCTGAGCGGGACTCTG
GGGTTCGAAATGACCGACCAAGCGACGCCCAACCTGCCATCACGAGATTTCGATTCCACCGCCGCCTTCT
ATGAAAGGTTGGGCTTCGGAATCGTTTTCCGGGACGCCGGCTGGATGATCCTCCAGCGCGGGGATCTCAT
GCTGGAGTTCTTCGCCCACCCTAGGGGGAGGCTAACTGAAACACGGAAGGAGACAATACCGGAAGGAACC
CGCGCTATGACGGCAATAAAAAGACAGAATAAAACGCACGGTGTTGGGTCGTTTGTTCATAAACGCGGGG
TTCGGTCCCAGGGCTGGCACTCTGTCGATACCCCACCGAGACCCCATTGGGGCCAATACGCCCGCGTTTC
TTCCTTTTCCCCACCCCACCCCCCAAGTTCGGGTGAAGGCCCAGGGCTCGCAGCCAACGTCGGGGCGGCA
GGCCCTGCCATAGCCTCAGGTTACTCATATATACTTTAGATTGATTTAAAACTTCATTTTTAATTTAAAA
GGATCTAGGTGAAGATCCTTTTTGATAATCTCATGACCAAAATCCCTTAACGTGAGTTTTCGTTCCACTG
AGCGTCAGACCCCGTAGAAAAGATCAAAGGATCTTCTTGAGATCCTTTTTTTCTGCGCGTAATCTGCTGC
TTGCAAACAAAAAAACCACCGCTACCAGCGGTGGTTTGTTTGCCGGATCAAGAGCTACCAACTCTTTTTC
CGAAGGTAACTGGCTTCAGCAGAGCGCAGATACCAAATACTGTTCTTCTAGTGTAGCCGTAGTTAGGCCA
CCACTTCAAGAACTCTGTAGCACCGCCTACATACCTCGCTCTGCTAATCCTGTTACCAGTGGCTGCTGCC
AGTGGCGATAAGTCGTGTCTTACCGGGTTGGACTCAAGACGATAGTTACCGGATAAGGCGCAGCGGTCGG
GCTGAACGGGGGGTTCGTGCACACAGCCCAGCTTGGAGCGAACGACCTACACCGAACTGAGATACCTACA
GCGTGAGCTATGAGAAAGCGCCACGCTTCCCGAAGGGAGAAAGGCGGACAGGTATCCGGTAAGCGGCAGG
GTCGGAACAGGAGAGCGCACGAGGGAGCTTCCAGGGGGAAACGCCTGGTATCTTTATAGTCCTGTCGGGT
TTCGCCACCTCTGACTTGAGCGTCGATTTTTGTGATGCTCGTCAGGGGGGCGGAGCCTATGGAAAAACGC
CAGCAACGCGGCCTTTTTACGGTTCCTGGCCTTTTGCTGGCCTTTTGCTCACATGTTCTTTCCTGCGTTA
TCCCCTGATTCTGTGGATAACCGTATTACCGCCATGCAT
Features (pLannotate 1.2.2; 16 found; start..end, strand, type, name):
     61..364     +  enhancer       CMV enhancer: human cytomegalovirus immediate early enhancer
    365..568     +  promoter       CMV promoter: human cytomegalovirus (CMV) immediate early promoter
    604..933     +  CDS            sspB (fragment): SSPB_HAEIN - Experimental evidence at protein level: Swiss-Prot protein existence level 1. Also stimulates degradation of the N-terminus of RseA (residues 1-108, alone or in complex with sigma-E) by ClpX-ClpP in a non-ssrA-mediated fashion. From Haemophilus influenzae (strain ATCC 51907 / DSM 11121 / KW20 / Rd).
    955..1887    +  CDS            iRFP670: iRFP670 is a basic (constitutively fluorescent) near ir fluorescent protein published in 2013, derived from Rhodopseudomonas palustris CGA009. It has low acid sensitivity. It requires the cofactor biliverdin for fluorescence.
   1906..3276    +  CDS            TRIO (fragment): TRIO_HUMAN - Experimental evidence at protein level: Swiss-Prot protein existence level 1. Guanine nucleotide exchange factor (GEF) for RHOA and RAC1 GTPases (PubMed:8643598, PubMed:22155786, PubMed:27418539). Involved in coordinating actin remodeling, which is necessary for cell migration and growth (PubMed:10341202, PubMed:22155786). Plays a key role in the regulation of neurite outgrowth and lamellipodia formation (PubMed:32109419). In developing hippocampal neurons, limits dendrite formation, without affecting the establishment of axon polarity. Once dendrites are formed, involved in the c
   3280..3316    +  misc_feature   MCS (fragment): multiple cloning site
   3333..3417    +  CDS            large T antigen (fragment): large T antigen from SV40 (simian virus 40)
   3440..3561    +  polyA_signal   SV40 poly(A) signal: SV40 polyadenylation signal
   3595..4023    -  rep_origin     f1 ori (sequence partly withheld): f1 bacteriophage origin of replication; arrow indicates direction of (+) strand synthesis
   4050..4154    +  promoter       AmpR promoter: bla
   4156..4513    +  promoter       SV40 promoter: SV40 enhancer and early promoter
   4548..5342    +  CDS            NeoR/KanR: aminoglycoside phosphotransferase from Tn5; aph(3')-II (or nptII); confers resistance to neomycin, kanamycin, and G418 (Geneticin®)
   5363..5515    +  CDS            ble (fragment): BLE_KLEPN - Experimental evidence at protein level: Swiss-Prot protein existence level 1. Binding protein with a strong affinity to the bleomycin family of antibiotics. Binds to CL990; an antimitotic-antibiotic compound. From Klebsiella pneumoniae.
   5574..5621    +  polyA_signal   HSV TK poly(A) signal: herpes simplex virus thymidine kinase polyadenylation signal (Cole and Stacy, 1985)
   5712..5728    -  polyA_signal   bGH poly(A) signal (fragment): bovine growth hormone polyadenylation signal
   5950..6538    +  rep_origin     ori: high-copy-number ColE1/pMB1/pBR322/pUC origin of replication
