[The description below was written by a language model from this plasmid's Addgene catalogue record and pLannotate feature annotations shown in this document.]
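Description:
SspB-iRFP-DHPH1-TRIO is a 6,652-nt mammalian expression plasmid built on the Clontech pEGFP-C1 backbone, encoding one half of a light-controlled heterodimerization system for activating Rho-family GTPases. It is propagated in E. coli through a high-copy ColE1/pUC-type origin and selected with kanamycin. The NeoR/KanR aminoglycoside phosphotransferase cassette sits behind both a bacterial (bla) promoter and the SV40 early promoter/enhancer and ends in an HSV TK polyadenylation signal, so the same marker can also support G418 selection in mammalian cells. An f1 origin is retained from the parent vector. Short annotated fragments of ble, bGH poly(A) and SV40 large T antigen appear to be backbone remnants or partial matches rather than functional elements.

The payload is a single fusion open reading frame driven by the CMV immediate-early enhancer and promoter and terminated by the SV40 poly(A) signal. From the N-terminus it comprises an SspB fragment, the near-infrared fluorescent protein iRFP670 (which needs biliverdin as a cofactor), and a fragment of human TRIO. The construct name identifies that fragment as the first DH-PH guanine nucleotide exchange factor module, although the record does not give its residue boundaries. SspB is the binding partner of iLID, in which blue light exposes an SsrA peptide. When iLID is anchored at a chosen cellular site, typically a membrane, illumination would recruit the SspB-tagged GEF domain there. The stated purpose is heterodimerization with iLID to activate Rac1 and RhoG, with iRFP670 allowing the fusion's relocalization to be imaged in a channel that avoids blue excitation light. The iLID partner is not part of this plasmid and must be supplied separately.
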