Addgene plasmid #176119: SspB-iRFP-DHPH1-TRIO
Purpose: Heterodimerization with iLID, Rac1 and RhoG activation
Depositing lab: Dorus Gadella.
Backbone
  Vector backbone: pEGFP-C1
  Backbone manufacturer: Clontech
  Vector type: Mammalian Expression
Growth in bacteria
  Bacterial resistance: Kanamycin, 50 μg/mL
  Growth temperature: 37°C
  Growth strain: DH5alpha
  Copy number: High Copy
Gene/Insert
  Gene/Insert name: TRIO
  Species: H. sapiens (human)
  Entrez Gene: TRIO (a.k.a. ARHGEF23, MEBAS, MRD44, MRD63, tgat)
  Cloning method: Restriction Enzyme; 5′ cloning site Unknown (unknown if destroyed)
Terms and licenses: Academic/Nonprofit Terms; Industry Terms: Not Available to Industry
How to cite: SspB-iRFP-DHPH1-TRIO was a gift from Dorus Gadella (Addgene plasmid # 176119 ; http://n2t.net/addgene:176119 ; RRID:Addgene_176119)
